Addgene plasmid #40070: pLKO.1-puro shSlp4-a #2
Depositing lab: Fernando Martin-Belmonte. Depositing organization: Centro de Biologia Molecular Severo Ochoa. Publication: Synaptotagmin-like proteins control the formation of a single apical membrane domain in epithelial cells. Galvez-Santisteban M, Rodriguez-Fraticelli AE, Bryant DM, Vergarajauregui S, Yasuda T, Banon-Rodriguez I, Bernascone I, Datta A, Spivak N, Young K, Slim CL, Brakeman PR, Fukuda M, Mostov KE, Martin-Belmonte F. Nat Cell Biol. 2012 Jul 22. doi: 10.1038/ncb2541. PubMed 22820376.
Backbone
  Vector backbone: pLKO.1-puro
  Backbone size w/o insert (bp): 7000
  Total vector size (bp): 7060
  Vector type: Lentiviral
  Selectable markers: Puromycin
Growth in bacteria
  Bacterial resistance: Ampicillin, 100 μg/mL
  Growth temperature: 37°C
  Growth strain: DH5alpha
  Copy number: High Copy
Gene/Insert
  Gene/Insert name: Slp4-a shRNA-2
  gRNA/shRNA sequence: (AA)TCCCCACTACAACCATACA
  Species: Canis lupus familiaris (dog)
  Promoter: U6
  Cloning method: Restriction Enzyme; 5′ cloning site AgeI (destroyed during cloning); 3′ cloning site BamHI (destroyed during cloning)
  Sequencing primers: 5′ GACTATCATATGCTTACCGT
Terms and licenses: Academic/Nonprofit Terms; Industry Terms: Not Available to Industry
How to cite: pLKO.1-puro shSlp4-a #2 was a gift from Fernando Martin-Belmonte (Addgene plasmid # 40070 ; http://n2t.net/addgene:40070 ; RRID:Addgene_40070)
