[The description below was written by a language model from this plasmid's Addgene catalogue record.]
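Description:
pLKO.1-puro shSlp4-a #2 is a lentiviral shRNA expression plasmid built on the pLKO.1-puro backbone, with a recorded total size of about 7.06 kb (roughly 7 kb of backbone plus a short hairpin insert). It is maintained in E. coli as a high-copy plasmid under ampicillin selection. As a lentiviral transfer vector it is intended to be packaged into viral particles for delivery into mammalian cells, where the integrated cassette can be selected with puromycin, the mammalian marker listed for this backbone. No feature table accompanies the record, so the individual viral elements and the promoter driving the puromycin resistance gene are not itemised here.

The payload is a short hairpin RNA, the second of a numbered set, directed against the canine (Canis lupus familiaris) transcript for Slp4-a, a synaptotagmin-like protein. The hairpin is transcribed from a U6 promoter, an RNA polymerase III promoter well suited to producing small, defined RNAs that are processed by the cellular RNAi machinery into a silencing guide strand. The hairpin oligonucleotide was inserted by restriction cloning between AgeI and BamHI sites, both of which were destroyed in the process, so they cannot be used to excise the insert.

The construct is used for stable knockdown of Slp4-a in dog-derived cells. The associated publication concerns the role of synaptotagmin-like proteins in forming a single apical membrane domain in epithelial cells, which indicates loss-of-function studies of epithelial polarity; the record does not name the specific cell line.
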