>Addgene plasmid #40070 | pLKO.1-puro shSlp4-a #2 | addgene partial sequence | sequence record 54498 | LKO1_5 5'-GACTATCATATGCTTACCGT-3'
AACACCGGTCCCCACTACAACCATACACTCGAGTGTATGGTTGTAGTGGGGATTTTTGAATTCTCGACCT
CGAGACAAATGGCAGTATTCATCCACAATTTTAAAAGAAAAGGGGGGATTGGGGGGTACAGTGCAGGGGA
AAGAATAGTAGACATAATAGCAACAGACATACAAACTAAAGAATTACAAAAACAAATTACAAAAATTCAA
AATTTTCGGGTTTATTACAGGGACAGCAGAGATCCACTTTGGCCGCGGCTCGAGGGGGTTGGGGTTGCGC
CTTTTCCAAGGCAGCCCTGGGTTTGCGCAGGGACGCGGCTGCTCTGGGCGTGGTTCCGGGAAACGCAGCG
GCGCCGACCCTGGGTCTCGCACATTCTTCACGTCCGTTCGCAGCGTCACCCGGATCTTCGCCGCTACCCT
TGTGGGCCCCCCGGCGACGCTTCCTGCTCCGCCCCTAAGTCGGGAAGGTTCCTTGCGGTTCGCGGCGTGC
CGGACGTGACAAACGGAAGCCGCACGTCTCACTAGTACCCTCGCAGACGGACAGCGCCAGGGAGCAATGG
CAGCGCGCCGACCGCGATGGGCTGTGGCCAATAGCGGCTGCTCAGCAGGGCGCGCCGAGAGCAGCGGCCG
GGAAGGGGCGGTGCGGGAGGCGGGGTGTGGGGCGGTAGTGTGGGCCCTGTTCCTGCCCGCGCGGTGTTCC
GCATTCTGCAAGCCTCCGGAGCGCACGTCGGCAGTCGGCTCCCTCGTTGACCGAATCACC
